Addgene plasmid #147734: pT7-EGFP-C1-HsNot1iso2-E2302AI2313R_U
Purpose: Mammalian Expression of HsNot1iso2-E2302AI2313R
Depositing lab: Elisa Izaurralde. Depositing organization: Max Planck Institute for Developmental Biology. Publication: Structure and assembly of the NOT module of the human CCR4-NOT complex. Boland A, Chen Y, Raisch T, Jonas S, Kuzuoglu-Ozturk D, Wohlbold L, Weichenrieder O, Izaurralde E. Nat Struct Mol Biol. 2013 Nov;20(11):1289-97. doi: 10.1038/nsmb.2681. Epub 2013 Oct 13. PubMed 24121232.
Backbone
  Vector backbone: Unknown
  Vector type: Mammalian Expression
Growth in bacteria
  Bacterial resistance: Kanamycin, 50 μg/mL
  Growth temperature: 37°C
  Growth strain: DH5alpha
  Copy number: High Copy
Gene/Insert
  Gene/Insert name: HsNot1iso2-E2302AI2313R
  Species: H. sapiens (human)
  Mutation: 4 silent and two non silent G917E and R2353Q mutations compared to the sequence of isoform 2 given by NCBI: EF553522.1.
  Entrez Gene: CNOT1 (a.k.a. AD-005, CDC39, HPE12, NOT1, NOT1H, VIBOS)
  Cloning method: Unknown
Terms and licenses: Academic/Nonprofit Terms; Industry Terms: Not Available to Industry
Depositor comments: Plasmids from this collection were made available to the research community and donated after the lab closed. Please note that the sequence provided by the depositing laboratory may be theoretical/predicted or based on Sanger sequencing results. There may be discrepancies between sequencing results obtained by Addgene and the depositor sequence. If an Addgene verified sequence is not available, please contact before placing your order to request that our lab fully sequence the plasmid.
How to cite: pT7-EGFP-C1-HsNot1iso2-E2302AI2313R_U was a gift from Elisa Izaurralde (Addgene plasmid # 147734 ; http://n2t.net/addgene:147734 ; RRID:Addgene_147734)
