[The description below was written by a language model from this plasmid's Addgene catalogue record and pLannotate feature annotations shown in this document.]
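Description:
pT7-EGFP-C1-HsNot1iso2-E2302AI2313R_U is an 11,871 nt mammalian expression plasmid encoding human CNOT1 (NOT1) isoform 2, the scaffolding subunit of the CCR4-NOT deadenylase complex, fused at its N-terminus to EGFP. The catalogue lists the backbone as unknown, but the name and the annotated features point to an EGFP-C1-style layout. The CMV immediate-early enhancer and promoter drive an EGFP coding sequence, which is followed by a short multiple cloning site remnant, the roughly 7.1 kb CNOT1 open reading frame and an SV40 polyadenylation signal. A T7 promoter sits between the CMV promoter and EGFP, so in principle the fusion could also be transcribed by T7 RNA polymerase. The short hits annotated as HIV-1 LTR, SV40 large T antigen and ble are probably incidental matches to backbone sequence rather than functional elements.

As the name indicates, the insert carries the substitutions E2302A and I2313R. The record also notes four silent changes and two non-silent changes (G917E and R2353Q) relative to the NCBI reference sequence for isoform 2. The functional consequence of the engineered mutations is not stated. The associated publication concerns the structure and assembly of the NOT module of the human CCR4-NOT complex, so a role in testing interactions within that module is plausible.

The plasmid is propagated in E. coli from a high-copy pUC-type origin and selected with kanamycin. The NeoR/KanR gene has both a bacterial (bla) promoter and the SV40 early promoter, with an HSV TK polyadenylation signal, so it can also provide G418 selection in mammalian cells. An f1 origin is present as well. The depositor sequence may be theoretical or based on Sanger reads.
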