Features (pLannotate 1.2.2; 17 found; start..end, strand, type, name):
     61..364     +  enhancer       CMV enhancer: human cytomegalovirus immediate early enhancer
    365..568     +  promoter       CMV promoter: human cytomegalovirus (CMV) immediate early promoter
    564..597     +  LTR            5' LTR (truncated) (fragment): truncated 5' long terminal repeat (LTR) from HIV-1
    613..631     +  promoter       T7 promoter: promoter for bacteriophage T7 RNA polymerase
    665..1381    +  CDS            EGFP: EGFP is a basic (constitutively fluorescent) green fluorescent protein published in 1996, derived from Aequorea victoria. It is reported to be a rapidly-maturing weak dimer with moderate acid sensitivity.
   1382..1402    +  misc_feature   MCS (fragment): multiple cloning site
   1403..8515    +  CDS            CNOT1: CNOT1_HUMAN - Also known as CDC39, KIAA1007, NOT1. Experimental evidence at protein level: Swiss-Prot protein existence level 1. Scaffolding component of the CCR4-NOT complex which is one of the major cellular mRNA deadenylases and is linked to various cellular processes including bulk mRNA degradation, miRNA-mediated repression, translational repression during translational initiation and general transcription regulation. Additional complex functions may be a consequence of its influence on mRNA expression. Its scaffolding function implies its interaction with the catalytic complex module and
   8519..8540    +  misc_feature   MCS (fragment): multiple cloning site
   8552..8636    +  CDS            large T antigen (fragment): large T antigen from SV40 (simian virus 40)
   8659..8780    +  polyA_signal   SV40 poly(A) signal: SV40 polyadenylation signal
   8814..9242    -  rep_origin     f1 ori (sequence partly withheld): f1 bacteriophage origin of replication; arrow indicates direction of (+) strand synthesis
   9269..9373    +  promoter       AmpR promoter: bla
   9375..9732    +  promoter       SV40 promoter: SV40 enhancer and early promoter
   9767..10561   +  CDS            NeoR/KanR: aminoglycoside phosphotransferase from Tn5; aph(3')-II (or nptII); confers resistance to neomycin, kanamycin, and G418 (Geneticin®)
  10582..10734   +  CDS            ble (fragment): BLE_KLEPN - Experimental evidence at protein level: Swiss-Prot protein existence level 1. Binding protein with a strong affinity to the bleomycin family of antibiotics. Binds to CL990; an antimitotic-antibiotic compound. From Klebsiella pneumoniae.
  10793..10840   +  polyA_signal   HSV TK poly(A) signal: herpes simplex virus thymidine kinase polyadenylation signal (Cole and Stacy, 1985)
  11169..11757   +  rep_origin     ori: high-copy-number ColE1/pMB1/pBR322/pUC origin of replication
>Addgene plasmid #147734 | pT7-EGFP-C1-HsNot1iso2-E2302AI2313R_U | depositor full sequence | sequence record 290181 | Full Sequence
TAGTTATTAATAGTAATCAATTACGGGGTCATTAGTTCATAGCCCATATATGGAGTTCCGCGTTACATAA
CTTACGGTAAATGGCCCGCCTGGCTGACCGCCCAACGACCCCCGCCCATTGACGTCAATAATGACGTATG
TTCCCATAGTAACGCCAATAGGGACTTTCCATTGACGTCAATGGGTGGAGTATTTACGGTAAACTGCCCA
CTTGGCAGTACATCAAGTGTATCATATGCCAAGTACGCCCCCTATTGACGTCAATGACGGTAAATGGCCC
GCCTGGCATTATGCCCAGTACATGACCTTATGGGACTTTCCTACTTGGCAGTACATCTACGTATTAGTCA
TCGCTATTACCATGGTGATGCGGTTTTGGCAGTACATCAATGGGCGTGGATAGCGGTTTGACTCACGGGG
ATTTCCAAGTCTCCACCCCATTGACGTCAATGGGAGTTTGTTTTGGCACCAAAATCAACGGGACTTTCCA
AAATGTCGTAACAACTCCGCCCCATTGACGCAAATGGGCGGTAGGCGTGTACGGTGGGAGGTCTATATAA
GCAGAGCTCTCTGGCTAACTAGAGAACCCACTGCTTACTGGCTTATCGAAATTAATACGACTCACTATAG
GGAGACCCAAGCTCTAGCGCTACCGGTCGCCACCATGGTGAGCAAGGGCGAGGAGCTGTTCACCGGGGTG
GTGCCCATCCTGGTCGAGCTGGACGGCGACGTAAACGGCCACAAGTTCAGCGTGTCCGGCGAGGGCGAGG
GCGATGCCACCTACGGCAAGCTGACCCTGAAGTTCATCTGCACCACCGGCAAGCTGCCCGTGCCCTGGCC
CACCCTCGTGACCACCCTGACCTACGGCGTGCAGTGCTTCAGCCGCTACCCCGACCACATGAAGCAGCAC
GACTTCTTCAAGTCCGCCATGCCCGAAGGCTACGTCCAGGAGCGCACCATCTTCTTCAAGGACGACGGCA
ACTACAAGACCCGCGCCGAGGTGAAGTTCGAGGGCGACACCCTGGTGAACCGCATCGAGCTGAAGGGCAT
CGACTTCAAGGAGGACGGCAACATCCTGGGGCACAAGCTGGAGTACAACTACAACAGCCACAACGTCTAT
ATCATGGCCGACAAGCAGAAGAACGGCATCAAGGTGAACTTCAAGATCCGCCACAACATCGAGGACGGCA
GCGTGCAGCTCGCCGACCACTACCAGCAGAACACCCCCATCGGCGACGGCCCCGTGCTGCTGCCCGACAA
CCACTACCTGAGCACCCAGTCCGCCCTGAGCAAAGACCCCAACGAGAAGCGCGATCACATGGTCCTGCTG
GAGTTCGTGACCGCCGCCGGGATCACTCTCGGCATGGACGAGCTGTACAAGTCCGGACTCAGATCTCGAG
CTATGAATCTTGACTCGCTCTCGCTGGCCTTGTCTCAAATCAGCTACCTGGTGGACAATTTAACCAAGAA
AAATTACCGAGCCAGCCAGCAGGAAATACAGCATATTGTGAATCGGCACGGTCCTGAGGCAGACAGGCAT
TTATTACGCTGCCTATTTTCGCATGTGGATTTCAGTGGCGATGGTAAAAGCAGTGGCAAAGATTTCCATC
AGACTCAGTTTCTGATTCAGGAGTGTGCGTTGCTGATTACAAAGCCAAATTTTATCTCGACGCTGTCCTA
TGCCATTGATAATCCATTGCACTATCAGAAGAGTTTAAAGCCTGCACCCCACTTATTTGCCCAGCTGAGT
AAAGTGCTCAAATTAAGCAAAGTACAAGAGGTAATTTTTGGCCTTGCCCTGTTGAATTCTTCCAGCTCAG
ATCTTAGAGGTTTCGCTGCCCAGTTTATCAAACAGAAGCTTCCAGATCTTCTGCGTTCTTACATTGACGC
AGACGTCAGTGGAAATCAAGAAGGTGGCTTCCAAGATATAGCAATAGAGGTCCTACACCTCCTCCTCTCC
CATCTCCTCTTTGGGCAGAAGGGAGCCTTTGGAGTTGGACAAGAACAGATAGACGCTTTTCTTAAGACGC
TGCGCAGAGATTTTCCCCAAGAACGCTGTCCCGTGGTGCTCGCACCACTTTTATACCCTGAAAAACGGGA
CATTCTAATGGACAGGATCCTGCCTGATTCCGGAGGGGTAGCTAAAACCATGATGGAGAGCTCTTTGGCT
GATTTCATGCAAGAAGTAGGCTATGGCTTTTGTGCAAGTATTGAAGAATGTCGCAATATAATCGTGCAGT
TTGGTGTTCGGGAGGTCACAGCTGCCCAGGTTGCAAGGGTTTTGGGAATGATGGCTCGAACTCATTCAGG
ATTAACAGATGGCATTCCATTACAGAGTATTTCTGCTCCGGGCAGTGGGATCTGGAGTGATGGGAAAGAT
AAAAGTGATGGAGCACAGGCACACACATGGAATGTAGAAGTCTTGATTGACGTTCTTAAAGAACTGAATC
CAAGTTTGAATTTCAAGGAAGTAACTTATGAACTGGACCATCCTGGATTTCAAATTCGTGACAGTAAAGG
ACTTCATAATGTGGTTTATGGCATTCAGAGGGGTTTGGGTATGGAAGTGTTCCCAGTAGACCTCATATAT
AGACCTTGGAAACATGCTGAAGGCCAGCTCTCCTTCATTCAACATTCCCTTATAAATCCAGAGATCTTCT
GTTTTGCTGACTATCCCTGTCATACTGTTGCCACTGATATTCTGAAAGCACCACCAGAGGATGACAATCG
AGAAATTGCCACATGGAAGAGCTTGGATTTGATTGAATCTCTGCTGAGGCTTGCAGAGGTTGGGCAGTAT
GAGCAAGTCAAACAGCTCTTCAGCTTCCCTATCAAACACTGTCCAGACATGCTGGTATTGGCCTTACTAC
AAATTAACACCTCTTGGCATACCTTGCGCCATGAACTTATCTCCACTCTGATGCCAATTTTCCTTGGAAA
CCATCCTAACTCAGCTATTATTTTGCACTATGCATGGCATGGGCAGGGACAGTCTCCCTCAATTCGCCAA
CTTATCATGCATGCAATGGCAGAATGGTACATGAGAGGGGAGCAGTATGATCAGGCCAAATTGTCTCGAA
TACTTGATGTGGCCCAGGACTTGAAGGCCTTGTCAATGCTGCTAAATGGTACTCCATTTGCCTTTGTTAT
TGACCTTGCTGCACTTGCTTCACGTCGTGAATACCTCAAACTTGATAAGTGGCTCACAGATAAAATTCGA
GAGCATGGGGAGCCTTTTATCCAGGCGTGTATGACTTTTTTAAAGAGACGGTGTCCTTCTATTTTGGGCG
GACTTGCCCCAGAAAAAGACCAGCCCAAAAGTGCTCAACTTCCTCCAGAAACTTTGGCGACAATGTTGGC
CTGTCTGCAAGCTTGTGCAGGGAGTGTTTCTCAGGAGCTATCAGAAACTATCCTCACCATGGTAGCCAAT
TGCAGTAATGTTATGAATAAGGCCAGACAACCACCACCTGGAGTTATGCCAAAAGGACGTCCTCCTAGTG
CTAGCAGCTTAGATGCCATTTCTCCTGTTCAGATTGACCCTCTTGCTGGAATGACATCTCTTAGTATAGG
TGGTTCAGCTGCCCCTCACACCCAGAGTATGCAGGGTTTTCCTCCAAATTTGGGTTCTGCATTCAGTACC
CCTCAGTCACCAGCAAAAGCATTTCCACCCCTTTCAACCCCCAATCAGACCACTGCATTCAGTGGTATTG
GAGGACTTTCATCACAGCTTCCAGTAGGTGGTCTTGGCACAGGCAGCCTGACTGGTATAGGAACTGGTGC
TCTTGGACTCCCTGCAGTGAATAACGACCCTTTTGTACAGAGGAAACTGGGCACCTCTGGACTGAATCAG
CCTACATTCCAGCAGACGGACTTGTCTCAGGTGTGGCCAGAGGCAAACCAGCACTTTAGTAAAGAGATAG
ATGATGAAGCAAACAGCTATTTCCAGCGAATATATAATCATCCACCACATCCAACCATGTCTGTTGATGA
GGTATTAGAAATGCTGCAGAGATTTAAAGACTCTACTATAAAGAGGGAACGAGAAGTATTTAACTGTATG
CTAAGGAACTTGTTTGAAGAATATCGTTTTTTTCCCCAGTATCCTGATAAAGAGTTACATATAACAGCCT
GCCTATTTGGTGGTATAATTGAGAAAGGACTGGTCACTTACATGGCACTAGGTCTGGCTCTACGATATGT
TCTTGAAGCCTTACGCAAGCCTTTTGGATCCAAAATGTATTATTTCGGGATTGCTGCACTAGATAGATTT
AAAAACAGATTGAAGGACTATCCCCAGTATTGTCAGCATTTGGCTTCTATCAGTCACTTTATGCAATTTC
CACATCATTTACAGGAGTATATTGAGTATGGACAGCAGTCTAGAGATCCTCCTGTGAAAATGCAAGGCTC
TATCACAACCCCTGGAAGTATTGCACTGGCTCAGGCCCAGGCTCAGGCCCAGGTTCCAGCAAAAGCTCCT
CTTGCTGGTCAAGTTAGCACTATGGTAACCACCTCAACAACTACCACTGTTGCTAAAACGGTTACGGTCA
CCAGGCCAACTGGAGTCAGCTTTAAGAAAGATGTGCCACCTTCTATTAATACTACAAATATAGATACGTT
GCTTGTGGCCACAGATCAAACTGAGAGAATTGTGGAGCCCCCAGAAAATATCCAGGAGAAAATTGCTTTT
ATTTTCAATAATCTCTCACAGTCAAATATGACACAAAAGGTTGAAGAGCTAAAGGAAACGGTGAAAGAAG
AATTTATGCCTTGGGTTTCACAGTATCTGGTTATGAAGAGAGTCAGTATTGAGCCAAACTTTCATAGCCT
GTATTCAAACTTCCTTGACACGCTGAAGAATCCTGAATTTAACAAGATGGTTCTGAATGAGACCTACAGA
AACATTAAAGTGCTCCTGACCTCTGATAAAGCTGCAGCCAATTTCTCAGATCGTTCTTTGCTGAAGAACT
TGGGACATTGGCTAGGAATGATCACATTAGCTAAAAACAAACCCATCTTACACACTGACTTGGATGTGAA
ATCATTGCTGCTAGAGGCTTATGTTAAAGGACAACAAGAATTGCTCTATGTAGTGCCCTTTGTTGCCAAA
GTCTTAGAATCTAGCATTCGTAGTGTGGTTTTTAGGCCACCAAACCCTTGGACAATGGCAATTATGAATG
TATTAGCTGAGCTACATCAGGAGCATGACTTAAAGTTAAACTTGAAGTTTGAAATCGAGGTTCTCTGCAA
GAACCTTGCATTAGACATCAATGAGCTAAAACCTGGAAACCTCCTAAAGGATAAAGATCGCCTGAAGAAT
TTAGATGAGCAACTCTCTGCTCCAAAGAAAGATGTCAAGCAGCCAGAAGAACTCCCTCCCATCACAACCA
CAACAACTTCTACTACACCAGCTACCAACACCACTTGTACAGCCACGGTTCCACCACAGCCACAGTACAG
CTACCACGACATCAATGTCTATTCCCTTGCGGGCTTGGCACCACACATTACTCTAAATCCAACAATTCCC
TTGTTTCAGGCCCATCCACAGTTGAAGCAGTGTGTGCGTCAGGCAATTGAACGGGCTGTCCAGGAGCTGG
TCCATCCTGTGGTGGATCGATCAATTAAGATTGCCATGACTACTTGTGAGCAAATAGTCAGGAAGGATTT
TGCCCTGGATTCGGAGGAATCTCGAATGCGAATAGCAGCTCATCACATGATGCGTAACTTGACAGCTGGA
ATGGCTATGATTACATGCAGGGAACCTTTGCTCATGAGCATATCTACCAACTTAAAAAACAGTTTTGCCT
CAGCCCTTCGTACTGCTTCCCCACAACAAAGAGAAATGATGGATCAGGCAGCTGCTCAATTAGCTCAGGA
CAATTGTGAGTTGGCTTGCTGTTTTATTCAGAAGACTGCAGTAGAAAAAGCAGGCCCTGAGATGGACAAG
AGATTAGCAACTGAATTTGAGCTGAGAAAACATGCTAGGCAAGAAGGACGCAGATACTGTGATCCTGTTG
TTTTAACATATCAAGCTGAACGGATGCCAGAGCAAATCAGGCTGAAAGTTGGTGGTGTGGACCCAAAGCA
GTTGGCTGTTTACGAAGAGTTTGCACGCAATGTTCCTGGCTTCTTACCTACAAATGACTTAAGTCAGCCC
ACGGGATTTTTAGCCCAGCCCATGAAGCAAGCTTGGGCAACAGATGATGTAGCTCAGATTTATGATAAGT
GTATTACAGAACTGGAGCAACATCTACATGCCATCCCACCAACTTTGGCCATGAACCCTCAAGCTCAGGC
TCTTCGAAGTCTCTTGGAGGTTGTAGTTTTATCTCGAAACTCTCGGGATGCCATAGCTGCTCTTGGATTG
CTCCAAAAGGCTGTAGAGGGCTTACTAGATGCCACAAGTGGTGCTGATGCTGACCTTCTGCTGCGCTACA
GGGAATGCCACCTCTTGGTCCTAAAAGCTCTGCAGGATGGCCGGGCATATGGGTCTCCATGGTGCAACAA
ACAGATCACAAGGTGCCTAATTGAATGTCGAGATGAATATAAATATAATGTGGAGGCTGTGGAGCTGCTA
ATTCGCAATCATTTGGTTAATATGCAGCAGTATGATCTTCACCTAGCGCAGTCAATGGAGAATGGCTTAA
ACTACATGGCTGTGGCATTTGCTATGCAGTTAGTAAAAATCCTGCTGGTGGATGAAAGGAGTGTTGCTCA
TGTTACTGAGGCAGATCTGTTCCACACCATTGAAACCCTCATGAGGATTAATGCTCATTCCAGAGGCAAT
GCTCCAGAAGGATTGCCCCAGCTGATGGAAGTAGTGCGATCCAACTATGAAGCAATGATTGATCGTGCTC
ATGGAGGCCCAAACTTTATGATGCATTCTGGGATCTCTCAAGCCTCAGAGTATGATGACCCTCCAGGCCT
GAGGGAGAAGGCAGAGTATCTTCTGAGGGAATGGGTGAATCTCTACCATTCAGCAGCAGCTGGCCGCGAC
AGTACCAAAGCTTTCTCTGCATTTGTTGGACAGATGCACCAGCAAGGAATACTGAAGACCGATGATCTCA
TAACAAGGTTCTTTCGTCTGTGTACTGAAATGTGTGTTGAAATCAGTTACCGTGCTCAGGCTGAGCAGCA
GCACAATCCTGCTGCCAATCCCACCATGATCCGAGCCAAGTGCTATCACAACCTGGATGCCTTTGTTCGA
CTCATTGCACTGCTCGTGAAACACTCAGGGGAGGCCACCAACACTGTCACAAAGATTAATCTGCTGAACA
AGGTCCTTGGTATAGTAGTGGGAGTTCTCCTTCAGGATCATGATGTTCGTCAGAGTGAATTTCAGCAACT
TCCCTACCATCGAATTTTTATCATGCTTCTCTTGGAACTCAATGCACCTGAGCATGTGTTGGAAACCATT
AATTTCCAGACACTTACAGCTTTCTGCAATACATTCCACATCTTGAGGCCTACCAAAGCTCCTGGCTTTG
TATATGCCTGGCTTGAACTGATTTCCCATCGGATATTTATTGCAAGAATGCTGGCACATACGCCACAGCA
GAAGGGGTGGCCTATGTATGCACAGCTACTGATTGATTTATTCAAATATTTAGCGCCTTTCCTTAGAAAT
GTGGAACTCACCAAACCTATGCAAATCCTCTACAAGGGCACTTTAAGAGTGCTGCTGGTTCTTTTGCATG
ATTTCCCAGAGTTCCTTTGTGATTACCATTATGGGTTCTGTGATGTGATCCCACCTAATTGTATCCAGTT
AAGAAATTTGATCCTGAGTGCCTTTCCAAGAAACATGAGGCTCCCCGACCCATTCACTCCTAATCTAAAG
GTGGACATGTTGAGTGAAATTAACATTGCTCCCCGGATTCTCACCAATTTCACTGGAGTAATGCCACCTC
AGTTCAAAAAGGATTTGGATTCCTATCTTAAAACTCGATCACCAGTCACTTTCCTGTCTGATCTGCGCAG
CAACCTACAGGTATCCAATGAACCTGGGAATCGCTACAACCTCCAGCTCATCAATGCACTGGTGCTCTAT
GTCGGGACTCAGGCCATTGCGCACATCCACAACAAGGGCAGCACACCTTCAATGAGCACCATCACTCACT
CAGCACACATGGATATCTTCCAGAATTTGGCTGTGGACTTGGACACTGAGGGTCGCTATCTCTTTTTGAA
TGCAATTGCAAATCAGCTCCGGTACCCAAATAGCCACACTCACTACTTCAGTTGCACCATGCTGTACCTT
TTTGCAGAGGCCAATACGGAAGCCATCCAAGCACAGATCACAAGAGTTCTCTTGGAACGGTTGCGTGTAA
ATAGGCCACATCCTTGGGGTCTTCTTATTACCTTCATTGAGCTGATTAAAAACCCAGCGTTTAAGTTCTG
GAACCATGAATTTGTACACTGTGCCCCAGAAATCGAAAAGTTATTCCAGTCGGTCGCACAGTGCTGCATG
GGACAGAAGCAGGCCCAGCAAGTAATGGAAGGGACAGGTGCCAGTTAGCCGCGGGCCCGGGATCCACCGG
ATCTAGATAACTGATCATAATCAGCCATACCACATTTGTAGAGGTTTTACTTGCTTTAAAAAACCTCCCA
CACCTCCCCCTGAACCTGAAACATAAAATGAATGCAATTGTTGTTGTTAACTTGTTTATTGCAGCTTATA
ATGGTTACAAATAAAGCAATAGCATCACAAATTTCACAAATAAAGCATTTTTTTCACTGCATTCTAGTTG
TGGTTTGTCCAAACTCATCAATGTATCTTAACGCGTAAATTGTAAGCGTTAATATTTTGTTAAAATTCGC
GTTAAATTTTTGTTAAATCAGCTCATTTTTTAACCAATAGGCCGAAATCGGCAAAATCCCTTATAAATCA
AAAGAATAGACCGAGATAGGGT
[37 nt withheld, positions 8913-8949]
AAAGAACGTGGACTCCAACGTCAAAGG
[49 nt withheld, positions 8977-9025]
T
[91 nt withheld, positions 9027-9117]
G
[124 nt withheld, positions 9119-9242]
CAGGTGGCACTTTTCGGGGAAATGTGCGCGGAACCCCTATTTGTTTATTTTTCTAAATACATTCAAATAT
GTATCCGCTCATGAGACAATAACCCTGATAAATGCTTCAATAATATTGAAAAAGGAAGAGTCCTGAGGCG
GAAAGAACCAGCTGTGGAATGTGTGTCAGTTAGGGTGTGGAAAGTCCCCAGGCTCCCCAGCAGGCAGAAG
TATGCAAAGCATGCATCTCAATTAGTCAGCAACCAGGTGTGGAAAGTCCCCAGGCTCCCCAGCAGGCAGA
AGTATGCAAAGCATGCATCTCAATTAGTCAGCAACCATAGTCCCGCCCCTAACTCCGCCCATCCCGCCCC
TAACTCCGCCCAGTTCCGCCCATTCTCCGCCCCATGGCTGACTAATTTTTTTTATTTATGCAGAGGCCGA
GGCCGCCTCGGCCTCTGAGCTATTCCAGAAGTAGTGAGGAGGCTTTTTTGGAGGCCTAGGCTTTTGCAAA
GATCGATCAAGAGACAGGATGAGGATCGTTTCGCATGATTGAACAAGATGGATTGCACGCAGGTTCTCCG
GCCGCTTGGGTGGAGAGGCTATTCGGCTATGACTGGGCACAACAGACAATCGGCTGCTCTGATGCCGCCG
TGTTCCGGCTGTCAGCGCAGGGGCGCCCGGTTCTTTTTGTCAAGACCGACCTGTCCGGTGCCCTGAATGA
ACTGCAAGACGAGGCAGCGCGGCTATCGTGGCTGGCCACGACGGGCGTTCCTTGCGCAGCTGTGCTCGAC
GTTGTCACTGAAGCGGGAAGGGACTGGCTGCTATTGGGCGAAGTGCCGGGGCAGGATCTCCTGTCATCTC
ACCTTGCTCCTGCCGAGAAAGTATCCATCATGGCTGATGCAATGCGGCGGCTGCATACGCTTGATCCGGC
TACCTGCCCATTCGACCACCAAGCGAAACATCGCATCGAGCGAGCACGTACTCGGATGGAAGCCGGTCTT
GTCGATCAGGATGATCTGGACGAAGAGCATCAGGGGCTCGCGCCAGCCGAACTGTTCGCCAGGCTCAAGG
CGAGCATGCCCGACGGCGAGGATCTCGTCGTGACCCATGGCGATGCCTGCTTGCCGAATATCATGGTGGA
AAATGGCCGCTTTTCTGGATTCATCGACTGTGGCCGGCTGGGTGTGGCGGACCGCTATCAGGACATAGCG
TTGGCTACCCGTGATATTGCTGAAGAGCTTGGCGGCGAATGGGCTGACCGCTTCCTCGTGCTTTACGGTA
TCGCCGCTCCCGATTCGCAGCGCATCGCCTTCTATCGCCTTCTTGACGAGTTCTTCTGAGCGGGACTCTG
GGGTTCGAAATGACCGACCAAGCGACGCCCAACCTGCCATCACGAGATTTCGATTCCACCGCCGCCTTCT
ATGAAAGGTTGGGCTTCGGAATCGTTTTCCGGGACGCCGGCTGGATGATCCTCCAGCGCGGGGATCTCAT
GCTGGAGTTCTTCGCCCACCCTAGGGGGAGGCTAACTGAAACACGGAAGGAGACAATACCGGAAGGAACC
CGCGCTATGACGGCAATAAAAAGACAGAATAAAACGCACGGTGTTGGGTCGTTTGTTCATAAACGCGGGG
TTCGGTCCCAGGGCTGGCACTCTGTCGATACCCCACCGAGACCCCATTGGGGCCAATACGCCCGCGTTTC
TTCCTTTTCCCCACCCCACCCCCCAAGTTCGGGTGAAGGCCCAGGGCTCGCAGCCAACGTCGGGGCGGCA
GGCCCTGCCATAGCCTCAGGTTACTCATATATACTTTAGATTGATTTAAAACTTCATTTTTAATTTAAAA
GGATCTAGGTGAAGATCCTTTTTGATAATCTCATGACCAAAATCCCTTAACGTGAGTTTTCGTTCCACTG
AGCGTCAGACCCCGTAGAAAAGATCAAAGGATCTTCTTGAGATCCTTTTTTTCTGCGCGTAATCTGCTGC
TTGCAAACAAAAAAACCACCGCTACCAGCGGTGGTTTGTTTGCCGGATCAAGAGCTACCAACTCTTTTTC
CGAAGGTAACTGGCTTCAGCAGAGCGCAGATACCAAATACTGTCCTTCTAGTGTAGCCGTAGTTAGGCCA
CCACTTCAAGAACTCTGTAGCACCGCCTACATACCTCGCTCTGCTAATCCTGTTACCAGTGGCTGCTGCC
AGTGGCGATAAGTCGTGTCTTACCGGGTTGGACTCAAGACGATAGTTACCGGATAAGGCGCAGCGGTCGG
GCTGAACGGGGGGTTCGTGCACACAGCCCAGCTTGGAGCGAACGACCTACACCGAACTGAGATACCTACA
GCGTGAGCTATGAGAAAGCGCCACGCTTCCCGAAGGGAGAAAGGCGGACAGGTATCCGGTAAGCGGCAGG
GTCGGAACAGGAGAGCGCACGAGGGAGCTTCCAGGGGGAAACGCCTGGTATCTTTATAGTCCTGTCGGGT
TTCGCCACCTCTGACTTGAGCGTCGATTTTTGTGATGCTCGTCAGGGGGGCGGAGCCTATGGAAAAACGC
CAGCAACGCGGCCTTTTTACGGTTCCTGGCCTTTTGCTGGCCTTTTGCTCACATGTTCTTTCCTGCGTTA
TCCCCTGATTCTGTGGATAACCGTATTACCGCCATGCAT
